Addgene plasmid #175255: EGFP-SPN_ARR N52R (Shank3)
Purpose: SPN-ARR fragment with structure opening N52R mutation in EGFP backbone for mammalian expression
Depositing lab: Johanna Ivaska. Depositing organization: Turku Bioscience Centre. Publication: SHANK3 conformation regulates direct actin binding and crosstalk with Rap1 signaling. Salomaa SI, Miihkinen M, Kremneva E, Paatero I, Lilja J, Jacquemet G, Vuorio J, Antenucci L, Kogan K, Hassani Nia F, Hollos P, Isomursu A, Vattulainen I, Coffey ET, Kreienkamp HJ, Lappalainen P, Ivaska J. Curr Biol. 2021 Sep 29. pii: S0960-9822(21)01262-8. doi: 10.1016/j.cub.2021.09.022. PubMed 34610274.
Backbone
  Vector backbone: EGFP-C1
  Vector type: Mammalian Expression
Growth in bacteria
  Bacterial resistance: Kanamycin, 50 μg/mL
  Growth temperature: 37°C
  Growth strain: DH5alpha
  Copy number: High Copy
Gene/Insert
  Gene/Insert name: SPN-ARR fragment with N52R mutation from SHANK3
Terms and licenses: Academic/Nonprofit Terms; Industry Terms: Not Available to Industry
How to cite: EGFP-SPN_ARR N52R (Shank3) was a gift from Johanna Ivaska (Addgene plasmid # 175255 ; http://n2t.net/addgene:175255 ; RRID:Addgene_175255)
