[The description below was written by a language model from this plasmid's Addgene catalogue record and pLannotate feature annotations shown in this document.]
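Description:
EGFP-SPN_ARR N52R (Shank3) is a mammalian expression plasmid of about 5.8 kb built on the EGFP-C1 backbone. It is propagated in E. coli from a high-copy ColE1/pUC-type origin under kanamycin selection. The resistance cassette is the dual-purpose NeoR/KanR gene (Tn5 aminoglycoside phosphotransferase). It is preceded by both a bacterial bla promoter and the SV40 enhancer/early promoter and is followed by the HSV TK polyadenylation signal, so the same gene can confer kanamycin resistance in bacteria and G418 resistance in transfected mammalian cells. An f1 origin is also present, a standard element that permits single-stranded DNA production. The short annotated fragments of ble, SV40 large T antigen and the bGH poly(A) signal look like backbone remnants or partial annotation matches rather than functional parts.

The expression unit consists of the human CMV immediate-early enhancer and promoter driving EGFP, followed by a short stretch of the multiple cloning site and then a roughly 1 kb fragment of Shank3, with the SV40 poly(A) signal terminating the transcript. This arrangement places EGFP at the N-terminus of the Shank3 fragment, as expected for a C1-type vector. The insert encodes the N-terminal SPN and ankyrin repeat (ARR) region of SHANK3, a postsynaptic density scaffold protein, and carries the N52R substitution, which the record describes as a structure-opening mutation. The automated annotation matches the fragment to the mouse protein, but the catalogue entry does not state the species of origin. The construct is intended for expressing a fluorescently tagged, conformationally open SPN-ARR fragment in mammalian cells, in the context of work on how SHANK3 conformation affects direct actin binding and crosstalk with Rap1 signaling.
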