Features (pLannotate 1.2.2; 16 found; start..end, strand, type, name):
     61..364     +  enhancer       CMV enhancer: human cytomegalovirus immediate early enhancer
    365..568     +  promoter       CMV promoter: human cytomegalovirus (CMV) immediate early promoter
    613..1329    +  CDS            EGFP: EGFP is a basic (constitutively fluorescent) green fluorescent protein published in 1996, derived from Aequorea victoria. It is reported to be a rapidly-maturing weak dimer with moderate acid sensitivity.
   1330..1366    +  misc_feature   MCS (fragment): multiple cloning site
   1375..2418    +  CDS            Shank3 (fragment): SHAN3_MOUSE - Also known as Kiaa1650, Prosap2. Experimental evidence at protein level: Swiss-Prot protein existence level 1. Major scaffold postsynaptic density protein which interacts with multiple proteins and complexes to orchestrate the dendritic spine and synapse formation, maturation and maintenance. Interconnects receptors of the postsynaptic membrane including NMDA-type and metabotropic glutamate receptors via complexes with GKAP/PSD-95 and HOMER, respectively, and the actin-based cytoskeleton. Plays a role in the structural and functional organization of the dendritic spine and synapt
   2422..2447    +  misc_feature   MCS (fragment): multiple cloning site
   2459..2543    +  CDS            large T antigen (fragment): large T antigen from SV40 (simian virus 40)
   2566..2687    +  polyA_signal   SV40 poly(A) signal: SV40 polyadenylation signal
   2721..3149    -  rep_origin     f1 ori (sequence partly withheld): f1 bacteriophage origin of replication; arrow indicates direction of (+) strand synthesis
   3176..3280    +  promoter       AmpR promoter: bla
   3282..3639    +  promoter       SV40 promoter: SV40 enhancer and early promoter
   3674..4468    +  CDS            NeoR/KanR: aminoglycoside phosphotransferase from Tn5; aph(3')-II (or nptII); confers resistance to neomycin, kanamycin, and G418 (Geneticin®)
   4489..4641    +  CDS            ble (fragment): BLE_KLEPN - Experimental evidence at protein level: Swiss-Prot protein existence level 1. Binding protein with a strong affinity to the bleomycin family of antibiotics. Binds to CL990; an antimitotic-antibiotic compound. From Klebsiella pneumoniae.
   4700..4747    +  polyA_signal   HSV TK poly(A) signal: herpes simplex virus thymidine kinase polyadenylation signal (Cole and Stacy, 1985)
   4838..4854    -  polyA_signal   bGH poly(A) signal (fragment): bovine growth hormone polyadenylation signal
   5076..5664    +  rep_origin     ori: high-copy-number ColE1/pMB1/pBR322/pUC origin of replication
>Addgene plasmid #175255 | EGFP-SPN_ARR N52R (Shank3) | addgene full sequence | sequence record 344762 | Addgene NGS Result
TAGTTATTAATAGTAATCAATTACGGGGTCATTAGTTCATAGCCCATATATGGAGTTCCGCGTTACATAA
CTTACGGTAAATGGCCCGCCTGGCTGACCGCCCAACGACCCCCGCCCATTGACGTCAATAATGACGTATG
TTCCCATAGTAACGCCAATAGGGACTTTCCATTGACGTCAATGGGTGGAGTATTTACGGTAAACTGCCCA
CTTGGCAGTACATCAAGTGTATCATATGCCAAGTACGCCCCCTATTGACGTCAATGACGGTAAATGGCCC
GCCTGGCATTATGCCCAGTACATGACCTTATGGGACTTTCCTACTTGGCAGTACATCTACGTATTAGTCA
TCGCTATTACCATGGTGATGCGGTTTTGGCAGTACATCAATGGGCGTGGATAGCGGTTTGACTCACGGGG
ATTTCCAAGTCTCCACCCCATTGACGTCAATGGGAGTTTGTTTTGGCACCAAAATCAACGGGACTTTCCA
AAATGTCGTAACAACTCCGCCCCATTGACGCAAATGGGCGGTAGGCGTGTACGGTGGGAGGTCTATATAA
GCAGAGCTGGTTTAGTGAACCGTCAGATCCGCTAGCGCTACCGGTCGCCACCATGGTGAGCAAGGGCGAG
GAGCTGTTCACCGGGGTGGTGCCCATCCTGGTCGAGCTGGACGGCGACGTAAACGGCCACAAGTTCAGCG
TGTCCGGCGAGGGCGAGGGCGATGCCACCTACGGCAAGCTGACCCTGAAGTTCATCTGCACCACCGGCAA
GCTGCCCGTGCCCTGGCCCACCCTCGTGACCACCCTGACCTACGGCGTGCAGTGCTTCAGCCGCTACCCC
GACCACATGAAGCAGCACGACTTCTTCAAGTCCGCCATGCCCGAAGGCTACGTCCAGGAGCGCACCATCT
TCTTCAAGGACGACGGCAACTACAAGACCCGCGCCGAGGTGAAGTTCGAGGGCGACACCCTGGTGAACCG
CATCGAGCTGAAGGGCATCGACTTCAAGGAGGACGGCAACATCCTGGGGCACAAGCTGGAGTACAACTAC
AACAGCCACAACGTCTATATCATGGCCGACAAGCAGAAGAACGGCATCAAGGTGAACTTCAAGATCCGCC
ACAACATCGAGGACGGCAGCGTGCAGCTCGCCGACCACTACCAGCAGAACACCCCCATCGGCGACGGCCC
CGTGCTGCTGCCCGACAACCACTACCTGAGCACCCAGTCCGCCCTGAGCAAAGACCCCAACGAGAAGCGC
GATCACATGGTCCTGCTGGAGTTCGTGACCGCCGCCGGGATCACTCTCGGCATGGACGAGCTGTACAAGT
CCGGACTCAGATCTCGAGCTCAAGCTTCGAATTCTGGGTCGACCATGGACGGCCCCGGGGCCAGCGCCGT
GGTCGTGCGCGTCGGCATCCCGGACCTGCAACAAACGAAGTGCCTGCGTCTGGATCCAACCGCGCCCGTG
TGGGCCGCCAAGCAGCGTGTGCTCTGCGCCCTCAACCACAGCCTTCAGGACGCGCTCAGATACGGGCTAT
TCCAGCCTCCCTCCCGGGGTCGCGCCGGCAAGTTCCTGGATGAAGAGCGGCTCTTACAGGACTACCCGCC
TAACCTGGACACGCCCCTGCCCTATCTGGAGTTTCGATACAAGCGGAGAGTTTATGCCCAGAACCTCATA
GATGACAAGCAGTTTGCAAAGCTGCACACAAAGGCAAACCTGAAGAAGTTCATGGACTATGTCCAGCTAC
ACAGCACAGACAAGGTGGCCCGCCTGCTGGACAAGGGGCTGGACCCCAATTTCCATGACCCTGACTCAGG
AGAGTGCCCTCTGAGCCTTGCAGCACAGTTGGACAACGCCACTGACCTCCTGAAGGTTCTTCGCAATGGC
GGTGCTCATCTGGACTTCCGAACCCGAGATGGGCTAACCGCTGTCCACTGCGCCACCCGACAGCGGAATG
CGGGAGCATTGACGACCCTGCTGGACCTGGGGGCTTCACCTGACTACAAGGACAGCCGCGGCCTGACGCC
CCTGTACCATAGTGCCCTAGGGGGCGGGGATGCCCTCTGCTGTGAGCTGCTTCTCCATGATCACGCACAG
TTGGGGACCACTGACGAGAATGGCTGGCAGGAGATCCATCAGGCCTGTCGCTTTGGGCATGTACAGCACT
TGGAGCACCTGCTGTTCTATGGGGCCAACATGGGTGCCCAGAACGCCTCGGGAAACACAGCCTTGCACAT
CTGTGCCCTCTATAACCAGGAGAGCTGTGCCCGCGTCCTGCTTTTCCGTGGTGCCAACAAGGACGTCCGC
AATTACAACAGCCAGACAGCCTTCCAGGTGGCCATTATTGCAGGGAACTTTGAGCTTGCCGAGGTAATCA
AGACCCACAAAGACTCGGATGTCGTACCATTCAGGGAATAAGGTACCGCGGGCCCGGGATCCACCGGATC
TAGATAACTGATCATAATCAGCCATACCACATTTGTAGAGGTTTTACTTGCTTTAAAAAACCTCCCACAC
CTCCCCCTGAACCTGAAACATAAAATGAATGCAATTGTTGTTGTTAACTTGTTTATTGCAGCTTATAATG
GTTACAAATAAAGCAATAGCATCACAAATTTCACAAATAAAGCATTTTTTTCACTGCATTCTAGTTGTGG
TTTGTCCAAACTCATCAATGTATCTTAACGCGTAAATTGTAAGCGTTAATATTTTGTTAAAATTCGCGTT
AAATTTTTGTTAAATCAGCTCATTTTTTAACCAATAGGCCGAAATCGGCAAAATCCCTTATAAATCAAAA
GAATAGACCGAGATAGGGT
[37 nt withheld, positions 2820-2856]
AAAGAACGTGGACTCCAACGTCAAAGG
[49 nt withheld, positions 2884-2932]
T
[91 nt withheld, positions 2934-3024]
G
[124 nt withheld, positions 3026-3149]
CAGGTGGCACTTTTCGGGGAAATGTGCGCGGAACCCCTATTTGTTTATTTTTCTAAATACATTCAAATAT
GTATCCGCTCATGAGACAATAACCCTGATAAATGCTTCAATAATATTGAAAAAGGAAGAGTCCTGAGGCG
GAAAGAACCAGCTGTGGAATGTGTGTCAGTTAGGGTGTGGAAAGTCCCCAGGCTCCCCAGCAGGCAGAAG
TATGCAAAGCATGCATCTCAATTAGTCAGCAACCAGGTGTGGAAAGTCCCCAGGCTCCCCAGCAGGCAGA
AGTATGCAAAGCATGCATCTCAATTAGTCAGCAACCATAGTCCCGCCCCTAACTCCGCCCATCCCGCCCC
TAACTCCGCCCAGTTCCGCCCATTCTCCGCCCCATGGCTGACTAATTTTTTTTATTTATGCAGAGGCCGA
GGCCGCCTCGGCCTCTGAGCTATTCCAGAAGTAGTGAGGAGGCTTTTTTGGAGGCCTAGGCTTTTGCAAA
GATCGATCAAGAGACAGGATGAGGATCGTTTCGCATGATTGAACAAGATGGATTGCACGCAGGTTCTCCG
GCCGCTTGGGTGGAGAGGCTATTCGGCTATGACTGGGCACAACAGACAATCGGCTGCTCTGATGCCGCCG
TGTTCCGGCTGTCAGCGCAGGGGCGCCCGGTTCTTTTTGTCAAGACCGACCTGTCCGGTGCCCTGAATGA
ACTGCAAGACGAGGCAGCGCGGCTATCGTGGCTGGCCACGACGGGCGTTCCTTGCGCAGCTGTGCTCGAC
GTTGTCACTGAAGCGGGAAGGGACTGGCTGCTATTGGGCGAAGTGCCGGGGCAGGATCTCCTGTCATCTC
ACCTTGCTCCTGCCGAGAAAGTATCCATCATGGCTGATGCAATGCGGCGGCTGCATACGCTTGATCCGGC
TACCTGCCCATTCGACCACCAAGCGAAACATCGCATCGAGCGAGCACGTACTCGGATGGAAGCCGGTCTT
GTCGATCAGGATGATCTGGACGAAGAGCATCAGGGGCTCGCGCCAGCCGAACTGTTCGCCAGGCTCAAGG
CGAGCATGCCCGACGGCGAGGATCTCGTCGTGACCCATGGCGATGCCTGCTTGCCGAATATCATGGTGGA
AAATGGCCGCTTTTCTGGATTCATCGACTGTGGCCGGCTGGGTGTGGCGGACCGCTATCAGGACATAGCG
TTGGCTACCCGTGATATTGCTGAAGAGCTTGGCGGCGAATGGGCTGACCGCTTCCTCGTGCTTTACGGTA
TCGCCGCTCCCGATTCGCAGCGCATCGCCTTCTATCGCCTTCTTGACGAGTTCTTCTGAGCGGGACTCTG
GGGTTCGAAATGACCGACCAAGCGACGCCCAACCTGCCATCACGAGATTTCGATTCCACCGCCGCCTTCT
ATGAAAGGTTGGGCTTCGGAATCGTTTTCCGGGACGCCGGCTGGATGATCCTCCAGCGCGGGGATCTCAT
GCTGGAGTTCTTCGCCCACCCTAGGGGGAGGCTAACTGAAACACGGAAGGAGACAATACCGGAAGGAACC
CGCGCTATGACGGCAATAAAAAGACAGAATAAAACGCACGGTGTTGGGTCGTTTGTTCATAAACGCGGGG
TTCGGTCCCAGGGCTGGCACTCTGTCGATACCCCACCGAGACCCCATTGGGGCCAATACGCCCGCGTTTC
TTCCTTTTCCCCACCCCACCCCCCAAGTTCGGGTGAAGGCCCAGGGCTCGCAGCCAACGTCGGGGCGGCA
GGCCCTGCCATAGCCTCAGGTTACTCATATATACTTTAGATTGATTTAAAACTTCATTTTTAATTTAAAA
GGATCTAGGTGAAGATCCTTTTTGATAATCTCATGACCAAAATCCCTTAACGTGAGTTTTCGTTCCACTG
AGCGTCAGACCCCGTAGAAAAGATCAAAGGATCTTCTTGAGATCCTTTTTTTCTGCGCGTAATCTGCTGC
TTGCAAACAAAAAAACCACCGCTACCAGCGGTGGTTTGTTTGCCGGATCAAGAGCTACCAACTCTTTTTC
CGAAGGTAACTGGCTTCAGCAGAGCGCAGATACCAAATACTGTTCTTCTAGTGTAGCCGTAGTTAGGCCA
CCACTTCAAGAACTCTGTAGCACCGCCTACATACCTCGCTCTGCTAATCCTGTTACCAGTGGCTGCTGCC
AGTGGCGATAAGTCGTGTCTTACCGGGTTGGACTCAAGACGATAGTTACCGGATAAGGCGCAGCGGTCGG
GCTGAACGGGGGGTTCGTGCACACAGCCCAGCTTGGAGCGAACGACCTACACCGAACTGAGATACCTACA
GCGTGAGCTATGAGAAAGCGCCACGCTTCCCGAAGGGAGAAAGGCGGACAGGTATCCGGTAAGCGGCAGG
GTCGGAACAGGAGAGCGCACGAGGGAGCTTCCAGGGGGAAACGCCTGGTATCTTTATAGTCCTGTCGGGT
TTCGCCACCTCTGACTTGAGCGTCGATTTTTGTGATGCTCGTCAGGGGGGCGGAGCCTATGGAAAAACGC
CAGCAACGCGGCCTTTTTACGGTTCCTGGCCTTTTGCTGGCCTTTTGCTCACATGTTCTTTCCTGCGTTA
TCCCCTGATTCTGTGGATAACCGTATTACCGCCATGCAT
